Addgene plasmid #61100: PEG-Actinin-M-sstFRET
Purpose: Expression of α-actinin with internal sstFRET inserted to measure cytoskeletal stress in vivo
Depositing lab: Fred Sachs. Depositing organization: University at Buffalo (SUNY Buffalo). Publication: Visualizing dynamic cytoplasmic forces with a compliance-matched FRET sensor. Meng F, Sachs F. J Cell Sci. 2011 Jan 15;124(Pt 2):261-9. doi: 10.1242/jcs.071928. Epub 2010 Dec 20. PubMed 21172803.
Backbone
  Vector backbone: pEYFP–C1
  Backbone manufacturer: Clontech
  Backbone size w/o insert (bp): 4700
  Total vector size (bp): 8432
  Modifications to backbone: To create chimeric gene constructs of α-actinin, we subcloned the actinin gene into pEYFP–C1 vector, where the YFP gene was removed beforehand. The restriction enzyme sites introduced into PCR products for subcloning were NheI-Actinin-KpnI.
  Vector type: Mammalian Expression
  Selectable markers: Neomycin (select with G418)
Growth in bacteria
  Bacterial resistance: Kanamycin, 50 μg/mL
  Growth temperature: 37°C
  Growth strain: DH5alpha
  Copy number: Unknown
Gene/Insert
  Gene/Insert name: α-actinin-sstFRET
  Mutation: sstFRET inserted at position 300
  Promoter: CMV
  Cloning method: Restriction Enzyme; 5′ cloning site NheI (not destroyed); 3′ cloning site KpnI (not destroyed)
  Sequencing primers: 5′ CMV Forward; 3′ SV40 poly A Reverse
Resource information
  A portion of this plasmid was derived from a plasmid made by: pEYFP–C1 Venus and pECFP–C1 Cerulean plasmids were generous gifts from David W. Piston. sstFRET were inserted into actinin at position 300, which was located in the linker domain between first and second spectrin repeat domains by restriction sites AgeI and NotI. The restriction enzyme sites were introduced into the host proteins using the site-directed mutagenesis kit from Stratagene (La Jolla, CA) with the host protein amino acid unchanged. An 8-histidine tag followed by TAA stop codon was inserted in front of the NotI site to make sure that the tag was located in the C-terminal and well-exposed to solution.
Terms and licenses: Academic/Nonprofit Terms; Industry Terms: Not Available to Industry
How to cite: PEG-Actinin-M-sstFRET was a gift from Fred Sachs (Addgene plasmid # 61100 ; http://n2t.net/addgene:61100 ; RRID:Addgene_61100)
