[The description below was written by a language model from this plasmid's Addgene catalogue record and pLannotate feature annotations shown in this document.]
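Description:
PEG-Actinin-M-sstFRET is an 8.4 kb mammalian expression plasmid built on the Clontech pEYFP-C1 backbone, from which the original YFP gene was removed before the α-actinin coding sequence was subcloned between NheI and KpnI. It replicates in E. coli from a high-copy ColE1/pUC-type origin and also carries an f1 origin. A single NeoR/KanR (Tn5 aminoglycoside phosphotransferase) gene is placed behind tandem bacterial (bla) and SV40 early promoters and ends in an HSV TK polyadenylation signal. It therefore confers kanamycin resistance in bacteria and G418 resistance in transfected mammalian cells.

The payload is driven by the CMV immediate-early enhancer and promoter and terminated by the SV40 poly(A) signal. It encodes α-actinin interrupted at position 300, in the linker between the first and second spectrin repeat domains, by the sstFRET cassette, which was inserted through engineered AgeI and NotI sites. In the feature table this appears as an N-terminal actinin fragment, then mVenus, a short stretch matching human α-spectrin (SPTAN1), mCerulean, and the remaining actinin sequence. The spectrin-derived segment serves as the linker between the Cerulean donor and the Venus acceptor, so tension across the host protein is expected to change FRET efficiency. The annotation tool matches the actinin segments to the Dictyostelium homologue, but this is a similarity-based call, and the record does not state the species of the actinin gene. The depositor notes also mention an 8-histidine tag followed by a stop codon in front of the NotI site. No such feature is annotated here, and a stop there would not fit an internally placed sensor, so the note may refer to a related construct. The plasmid is intended for expressing the sensor-bearing α-actinin in living cells to visualise cytoskeletal mechanical stress.
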