Features (pLannotate 1.2.2; 18 found; start..end, strand, type, name):
     61..364     +  enhancer       CMV enhancer: human cytomegalovirus immediate early enhancer
    365..568     +  promoter       CMV promoter: human cytomegalovirus (CMV) immediate early promoter
    666..1496    +  CDS            abpA (fragment): ACTNA_DICDI - Also known as actnA. Experimental evidence at protein level: Swiss-Prot protein existence level 1. F-actin cross-linking protein which is thought to anchor actin to a variety of intracellular structures. This is a bundling protein. Increases the actin-stimulated ATPase activity of myosin. Involved in vegetative cell growth, phagocytosis, motility and development, probably through stabilization of the actin network in the cortical cytoskeleton. From Dictyostelium discoideum (Slime mold).
   1509..2225    +  CDS            mVenus: mVenus is a basic (constitutively fluorescent) yellow fluorescent protein published in 2006, derived from Aequorea victoria. It is reported to be a rapidly-maturing monomer with moderate acid sensitivity.
   2247..2543    +  CDS            SPTAN1 (fragment): SPTN1_HUMAN - Also known as NEAS, SPTA2. Experimental evidence at protein level: Swiss-Prot protein existence level 1. Fodrin, which seems to be involved in secretion, interacts with calmodulin in a calcium-dependent manner and is thus candidate for the calcium-dependent movement of the cytoskeleton at the membrane. From Homo sapiens (Human).
   2553..3269    +  CDS            mCerulean: mCerulean is a basic (constitutively fluorescent) cyan fluorescent protein published in 2005, derived from Aequorea victoria. It is reported to be a very rapidly-maturing monomer.
   3306..5057    +  CDS            abpA (fragment): ACTNA_DICDI - Also known as actnA. Experimental evidence at protein level: Swiss-Prot protein existence level 1. F-actin cross-linking protein which is thought to anchor actin to a variety of intracellular structures. This is a bundling protein. Increases the actin-stimulated ATPase activity of myosin. Involved in vegetative cell growth, phagocytosis, motility and development, probably through stabilization of the actin network in the cortical cytoskeleton. From Dictyostelium discoideum (Slime mold).
   5076..5101    +  misc_feature   MCS (fragment): multiple cloning site
   5113..5197    +  CDS            large T antigen (fragment): large T antigen from SV40 (simian virus 40)
   5220..5341    +  polyA_signal   SV40 poly(A) signal: SV40 polyadenylation signal
   5375..5803    -  rep_origin     f1 ori (sequence partly withheld): f1 bacteriophage origin of replication; arrow indicates direction of (+) strand synthesis
   5830..5934    +  promoter       AmpR promoter: bla
   5936..6293    +  promoter       SV40 promoter: SV40 enhancer and early promoter
   6328..7122    +  CDS            NeoR/KanR: aminoglycoside phosphotransferase from Tn5; aph(3')-II (or nptII); confers resistance to neomycin, kanamycin, and G418 (Geneticin®)
   7143..7295    +  CDS            ble (fragment): BLE_KLEPN - Experimental evidence at protein level: Swiss-Prot protein existence level 1. Binding protein with a strong affinity to the bleomycin family of antibiotics. Binds to CL990; an antimitotic-antibiotic compound. From Klebsiella pneumoniae.
   7354..7401    +  polyA_signal   HSV TK poly(A) signal: herpes simplex virus thymidine kinase polyadenylation signal (Cole and Stacy, 1985)
   7492..7508    -  polyA_signal   bGH poly(A) signal (fragment): bovine growth hormone polyadenylation signal
   7730..8318    +  rep_origin     ori: high-copy-number ColE1/pMB1/pBR322/pUC origin of replication
>Addgene plasmid #61100 | PEG-Actinin-M-sstFRET | depositor full sequence | sequence record 99100 | PEG-Actinin-M-sstFRET
TAGTTATTAATAGTAATCAATTACGGGGTCATTAGTTCATAGCCCATATATGGAGTTCCGCGTTACATAA
CTTACGGTAAATGGCCCGCCTGGCTGACCGCCCAACGACCCCCGCCCATTGACGTCAATAATGACGTATG
TTCCCATAGTAACGCCAATAGGGACTTTCCATTGACGTCAATGGGTGGAGTATTTACGGTAAACTGCCCA
CTTGGCAGTACATCAAGTGTATCATATGCCAAGTACGCCCCCTATTGACGTCAATGACGGTAAATGGCCC
GCCTGGCATTATGCCCAGTACATGACCTTATGGGACTTTCCTACTTGGCAGTACATCTACGTATTAGTCA
TCGCTATTACCATGGTGATGCGGTTTTGGCAGTACATCAATGGGCGTGGATAGCGGTTTGACTCACGGGG
ATTTCCAAGTCTCCACCCCATTGACGTCAATGGGAGTTTGTTTTGGCACCAAAATCAACGGGACTTTCCA
AAATGTCGTAACAACTCCGCCCCATTGACGCAAATGGGCGGTAGGCGTGTACGGTGGGAGGTCTATATAA
GCAGAGCTGGTTTAGTGAACCGTCAGATCCGCTAGCATGGACCATTATGATTCTCAGCAAACCAACGATT
ACATGCAGCCAGAAGAGGACTGGGACCGGGACCTGCTCCTGGACCCGGCCTGGGAGAAGCAGCAGAGAAA
GACATTCACGGCATGGTGTAACTCCCACCTCCGGAAGGCGGGGACACAGATCGAGAACATCGAAGAGGAC
TTCCGGGATGGCCTGAAGCTCATGCTGCTGCTGGAGGTCATCTCAGGTGAACGCTTGGCCAAGCCAGAGC
GAGGCAAGATGAGAGTGCACAAGATCTCCAACGTCAACAAGGCCCTGGATTTCATAGCCAGCAAAGGCGT
CAAACTGGTGTCCATCGGAGCCGAAGAAATCGTGGATGGGAATGTGAAGATGACCCTGGGCATGATCTGG
ACCATCATCCTGCGCTTTGCCATCCAGGACATCTCCGTGGAAGAGACTTCAGCCAAGGAAGGGCTGCTCC
TGTGGTGTCAGAGAAAGACAGCCCCTTACAAAAATGTCAACATCCAGAACTTCCACATAAGCTGGAAGGA
TGGCCTCGGCTTCTGTGCTTTGATCCACCGACACCGGCCCGAGCTGATTGACTACGGGAAGCTGCGGAAG
GATGATCCACTCACAAATCTGAATACGGCTTTTGACGTGGCAGAGAAGTACCTGGACATCCCCAAGATGC
TGGATGCCGAAGACATCGTTGGAACTGCCCGACCGGATGAGAAAGCCATCATGACTTACGTGTCTAGCTT
CTACCACGCCTTCTCTGGAGCCCAGAAGGCGGAGACAGCAGCCAATCGCATCTGCAAGGTGTTGGCCGTC
AACCAGGAGAACGAGCAGCTTATGGAAGACTACGAGAAGCTGGCCAGTGATCTGTTGGAGTGGATCCGCC
GCACAATCCCGTGGCTGGAGAACCGGACCGGTGCCACCATGGTGAGCAAGGGCGAGGAGCTGTTCACCGG
GGTGGTGCCCATCCTGGTCGAGCTGGACGGCGACGTAAACGGCCACAAGTTCAGCGTGTCCGGCGAGGGC
GAGGGCGATGCCACCTACGGCAAGCTGACCCTGAAGCTGATCTGCACCACCGGCAAGCTGCCCGTGCCCT
GGCCCACCCTCGTGACCACCCTGGGCTACGGCCTGCAGTGCTTCGCCCGCTACCCCGACCACATGAAGCA
GCACGACTTCTTCAAGTCCGCCATGCCCGAAGGCTACGTCCAGGAGCGCACCATCTTCTTCAAGGACGAC
GGCAACTACAAGACCCGCGCCGAGGTGAAGTTCGAGGGCGACACCCTGGTGAACCGCATCGAGCTGAAGG
GCATCGACTTCAAGGAGGACGGCAACATCCTGGGGCACAAGCTGGAGTACAACTACAACAGCCACAACGT
CTATATCACCGCCGACAAGCAGAAGAACGGCATCAAGGCCAACTTCAAGATCCGCCACAACATCGAGGAC
GGCGGCGTGCAGCTCGCCGACCACTACCAGCAGAACACCCCCATCGGCGACGGCCCCGTGCTGCTGCCCG
ACAACCACTACCTGAGCTACCAGTCCAAACTGAGCAAAGACCCCAACGAGAAGCGCGATCACATGGTCCT
GCTGGAGTTCGTGACCGCCGCCGGGATCACTCTCGGCATGGACGAGCTGTACAAGTCCGGACTCAGATCT
GGAGGCTTCCACAGAGATGCTGATGAAACCAAAGAATGGATTGAAGAGAAGAATCAAGCTCTAAACACAG
ACAATTATGGACATGATCTCGCCAGTGTCCAGGCCCTGCAACGCAAGCATGAGGGCTTCGAGAGGGACCT
TGCGGCTCTCGGTGACAAGGTAAACTCCCTTGGTGAAACAGCAGAGCGCCTGATCCAGTCCCATCCCGAG
TCAGCAGAAGACCTGCAGGAAAAGTGCACAGAGTTAAACCAGGCCTGGAGCAGCCTGGGGAAACGTGCAG
ATCAGCGCAAGGCAAAGGGAGGCGTGAATTCCATGGTGAGCAAGGGCGAGGAGCTGTTCACCGGGGTGGT
GCCCATCCTGGTCGAGCTGGACGGCGACGTAAACGGCCACAAGTTCAGCGTGTCCGGCGAGGGCGAGGGC
GATGCCACCTACGGCAAGCTGACCCTGAAGTTCATCTGCACCACCGGCAAGCTGCCCGTGCCCTGGCCCA
CCCTCGTGACCACCCTGACCTGGGGCGTGCAGTGCTTCGCCCGCTACCCCGACCACATGAAGCAGCACGA
CTTCTTCAAGTCCGCCATGCCCGAAGGCTACGTCCAGGAGCGCACCATCTTCTTCAAGGACGACGGCAAC
TACAAGACCCGCGCCGAGGTGAAGTTCGAGGGCGACACCCTGGTGAACCGCATCGAGCTGAAGGGCATCG
ACTTCAAGGAGGACGGCAACATCCTGGGGCACAAGCTGGAGTACAACGCCATCAGCGACAACGTCTATAT
CACCGCCGACAAGCAGAAGAACGGCATCAAGGCCAACTTCAAGATCCGCCACAACATCGAGGACGGCAGC
GTGCAGCTCGCCGACCACTACCAGCAGAACACCCCCATCGGCGACGGCCCCGTGCTGCTGCCCGACAACC
ACTACCTGAGCACCCAGTCCAAGCTGAGCAAAGACCCCAACGAGAAGCGCGATCACATGGTCCTGCTGGA
GTTCGTGACCGCCGCCGGGATCACTCTCGGCATGGACGAGCTGTACAAGAAGAGGGCCCGGGATCCAAGC
GGCCGCGTGCCCGAGAACACCATGCATGCCATGCAACAGAAGCTGGAGGACTTCCGGGACTACCGGCGCC
TGCACAAGCCGCCCAAGGTGCAGGAGAAGTGCCAGCTGGAGATCAACTTCAACACGCTGCAGACCAAGCT
GCGGCTCAGCAACCGGCCTGCCTTCATGCCCTCTGAGGGCAGGATGGTCTCGGACATCAACAATGCCTGG
GGCTGCCTGGAGCAGGTGGAGAAGGGCTATGAGGAGTGGTTGCTGAATGAGATCCGGAGGCTGGAGCGAC
TGGACCACCTGGCAGAGAAGTTCCGGCAGAAGGCCTCCATCCACGAGGCCTGGACTGACGGCAAAGAGGC
CATGCTGCGACAGAAGGACTATGAGACCGCCACCCTCTCGGAGATCAAGGCCCTGCTCAAGAAGCATGAG
GCCTTCGAGAGTGACCTGGCTGCCCACCAGGACCGTGTGGAGCAGATTGCCGCCATCGCACAGGAGCTCA
ATGAGCTGGACTATTATGACTCACCCAGTGTCAACGCCCGTTGCCAAAAGATCTGTGACCAGTGGGACAA
TCTGGGGGCCCTAACTCAGAAGCGAAGGGAAGCTCTGGAGCGGACCGAGAAACTGCTGGAGACCATTGAC
CAGCTGTACTTGGAGTATGCCAAGCGGGCTGCACCCTTCAACAACTGGATGGAGGGGGCCATGGAGGACC
TGCAGGACACCTTCATTGTGCACACCATTGAGGAGATCCAGGGACTGACCACAGCCCATGAGCAGTTCAA
GGCCACCCTCCCTGATGCCGACAAGGAGCGCCTGGCCATCCTGGGCATCCACAATGAGGTGTCCAAGATT
GTCCAGACCTACCACGTCAATATGGCGGGCACCAACCCCTACACAACCATCACGCCTCAGGAGATCAATG
GCAAATGGGACCACGTGCGGCAGCTGGTGCCTCGGAGGGACCAAGCTCTGACGGAGGAGCATGCCCGACA
GCAGCACAATGAGAGGCTACGCAAGCAGTTTGGAGCCCAGGCCAATGTCATCGGGCCCTGGATCCAGACC
AAGATGGAGGAGATCGGGAGGATCTCCATTGAGATGCATGGGACCCTGGAGGACCAGCTCAGCCACCTGC
GGCAGTATGAGAAGAGCATCGTCAACTACAAGCCAAAGATTGATCAGCTGGAGGGCGACCACCAGCTCAT
CCAGGAGGCGCTCATCTTCGACAACAAGCACACCAACTACACCATGGAGCACATCCGTGTGGGCTGGGAG
CAGCTGCTCACCACCATCGCCAGGACCATCAATGAGGTAGAGAACCAGATCCTGACCCGGGATGCCAAGG
GCATCAGCCAGGAGCAGATGAATGAGTTCCGGGCCTCCTTCAACCACTTTGACCGGGATCACTCCGGCAC
ACTGGGTCCCGAGGAGTTCAAAGCCTGCCTCATCAGCTTGGGTTATGATATTGGCAACGACCCCCAGGGA
GAAGCAGAATTTGCCCGCATCATGAGCATTGTGGACCCCAACCGCCTGGGGGTAGTGACATTCCAGGCCT
TCATTGACTTCATGTCCCGCGAGACAGCCGACACAGATACAGCAGACCAAGTCATGGCTTCCTTCAAGAT
CCTGGCTGGGGACAAGAACTACATTACCATGGACGAGCTGCGCCGCGAGCTGCCACCCGACCAGGCTGAG
TACTGCATCGCGCGGATGGCCCCCTACACCGGCCCCGACTCCGTGCCAGGTGCTCTGGACTACATGTCCT
TCTCCACGGCGCTGTACGGCGAGAGTGACCTCTAAGGTACCGCGGGCCCGGGATCCACCGGATCTAGATA
ACTGATCATAATCAGCCATACCACATTTGTAGAGGTTTTACTTGCTTTAAAAAACCTCCCACACCTCCCC
CTGAACCTGAAACATAAAATGAATGCAATTGTTGTTGTTAACTTGTTTATTGCAGCTTATAATGGTTACA
AATAAAGCAATAGCATCACAAATTTCACAAATAAAGCATTTTTTTCACTGCATTCTAGTTGTGGTTTGTC
CAAACTCATCAATGTATCTTAACGCGTAAATTGTAAGCGTTAATATTTTGTTAAAATTCGCGTTAAATTT
TTGTTAAATCAGCTCATTTTTTAACCAATAGGCCGAAATCGGCAAAATCCCTTATAAATCAAAAGAATAG
ACCGAGATAGGGT
[37 nt withheld, positions 5474-5510]
AAAGAACGTGGACTCCAACGTCAAAGG
[49 nt withheld, positions 5538-5586]
T
[91 nt withheld, positions 5588-5678]
G
[124 nt withheld, positions 5680-5803]
CAGGTGGCACTTTTCGGGGAAATGTGCGCGGAACCCCTATTTGTTTATTTTTCTAAATACATTCAAATAT
GTATCCGCTCATGAGACAATAACCCTGATAAATGCTTCAATAATATTGAAAAAGGAAGAGTCCTGAGGCG
GAAAGAACCAGCTGTGGAATGTGTGTCAGTTAGGGTGTGGAAAGTCCCCAGGCTCCCCAGCAGGCAGAAG
TATGCAAAGCATGCATCTCAATTAGTCAGCAACCAGGTGTGGAAAGTCCCCAGGCTCCCCAGCAGGCAGA
AGTATGCAAAGCATGCATCTCAATTAGTCAGCAACCATAGTCCCGCCCCTAACTCCGCCCATCCCGCCCC
TAACTCCGCCCAGTTCCGCCCATTCTCCGCCCCATGGCTGACTAATTTTTTTTATTTATGCAGAGGCCGA
GGCCGCCTCGGCCTCTGAGCTATTCCAGAAGTAGTGAGGAGGCTTTTTTGGAGGCCTAGGCTTTTGCAAA
GATCGATCAAGAGACAGGATGAGGATCGTTTCGCATGATTGAACAAGATGGATTGCACGCAGGTTCTCCG
GCCGCTTGGGTGGAGAGGCTATTCGGCTATGACTGGGCACAACAGACAATCGGCTGCTCTGATGCCGCCG
TGTTCCGGCTGTCAGCGCAGGGGCGCCCGGTTCTTTTTGTCAAGACCGACCTGTCCGGTGCCCTGAATGA
ACTGCAAGACGAGGCAGCGCGGCTATCGTGGCTGGCCACGACGGGCGTTCCTTGCGCAGCTGTGCTCGAC
GTTGTCACTGAAGCGGGAAGGGACTGGCTGCTATTGGGCGAAGTGCCGGGGCAGGATCTCCTGTCATCTC
ACCTTGCTCCTGCCGAGAAAGTATCCATCATGGCTGATGCAATGCGGCGGCTGCATACGCTTGATCCGGC
TACCTGCCCATTCGACCACCAAGCGAAACATCGCATCGAGCGAGCACGTACTCGGATGGAAGCCGGTCTT
GTCGATCAGGATGATCTGGACGAAGAGCATCAGGGGCTCGCGCCAGCCGAACTGTTCGCCAGGCTCAAGG
CGAGCATGCCCGACGGCGAGGATCTCGTCGTGACCCATGGCGATGCCTGCTTGCCGAATATCATGGTGGA
AAATGGCCGCTTTTCTGGATTCATCGACTGTGGCCGGCTGGGTGTGGCGGACCGCTATCAGGACATAGCG
TTGGCTACCCGTGATATTGCTGAAGAGCTTGGCGGCGAATGGGCTGACCGCTTCCTCGTGCTTTACGGTA
TCGCCGCTCCCGATTCGCAGCGCATCGCCTTCTATCGCCTTCTTGACGAGTTCTTCTGAGCGGGACTCTG
GGGTTCGAAATGACCGACCAAGCGACGCCCAACCTGCCATCACGAGATTTCGATTCCACCGCCGCCTTCT
ATGAAAGGTTGGGCTTCGGAATCGTTTTCCGGGACGCCGGCTGGATGATCCTCCAGCGCGGGGATCTCAT
GCTGGAGTTCTTCGCCCACCCTAGGGGGAGGCTAACTGAAACACGGAAGGAGACAATACCGGAAGGAACC
CGCGCTATGACGGCAATAAAAAGACAGAATAAAACGCACGGTGTTGGGTCGTTTGTTCATAAACGCGGGG
TTCGGTCCCAGGGCTGGCACTCTGTCGATACCCCACCGAGACCCCATTGGGGCCAATACGCCCGCGTTTC
TTCCTTTTCCCCACCCCACCCCCCAAGTTCGGGTGAAGGCCCAGGGCTCGCAGCCAACGTCGGGGCGGCA
GGCCCTGCCATAGCCTCAGGTTACTCATATATACTTTAGATTGATTTAAAACTTCATTTTTAATTTAAAA
GGATCTAGGTGAAGATCCTTTTTGATAATCTCATGACCAAAATCCCTTAACGTGAGTTTTCGTTCCACTG
AGCGTCAGACCCCGTAGAAAAGATCAAAGGATCTTCTTGAGATCCTTTTTTTCTGCGCGTAATCTGCTGC
TTGCAAACAAAAAAACCACCGCTACCAGCGGTGGTTTGTTTGCCGGATCAAGAGCTACCAACTCTTTTTC
CGAAGGTAACTGGCTTCAGCAGAGCGCAGATACCAAATACTGTCCTTCTAGTGTAGCCGTAGTTAGGCCA
CCACTTCAAGAACTCTGTAGCACCGCCTACATACCTCGCTCTGCTAATCCTGTTACCAGTGGCTGCTGCC
AGTGGCGATAAGTCGTGTCTTACCGGGTTGGACTCAAGACGATAGTTACCGGATAAGGCGCAGCGGTCGG
GCTGAACGGGGGGTTCGTGCACACAGCCCAGCTTGGAGCGAACGACCTACACCGAACTGAGATACCTACA
GCGTGAGCTATGAGAAAGCGCCACGCTTCCCGAAGGGAGAAAGGCGGACAGGTATCCGGTAAGCGGCAGG
GTCGGAACAGGAGAGCGCACGAGGGAGCTTCCAGGGGGAAACGCCTGGTATCTTTATAGTCCTGTCGGGT
TTCGCCACCTCTGACTTGAGCGTCGATTTTTGTGATGCTCGTCAGGGGGGCGGAGCCTATGGAAAAACGC
CAGCAACGCGGCCTTTTTACGGTTCCTGGCCTTTTGCTGGCCTTTTGCTCACATGTTCTTTCCTGCGTTA
TCCCCTGATTCTGTGGATAACCGTATTACCGCCATGCAT
