>Addgene plasmid #61100 | PEG-Actinin-M-sstFRET | addgene partial sequence | sequence record 108117 | CMV-F 5'-CGCAAATGGGCGGTAGGCGTG-3'
GTGAACCGTCAGATCCGCTAGCATGGACCATTATGATTCTCAGCAAACCAACGATTACATGCAGCCAGAA
GAGGACTGGGACCGGGACCTGCTCCTGGACCCGGCCTGGGAGAAGCAGCAGAGAAAGACATTCACGGCAT
GGTGTAACTCCCACCTCCGGAAGGCGGGGACACAGATCGAGAACATCGAAGAGGACTTCCGGGATGGCCT
GAAGCTCATGCTGCTGCTGGAGGTCATCTCAGGTGAACGCTTGGCCAAGCCAGAGCGAGGCAAGATGAGA
GTGCACAAGATCTCCAACGTCAACAAGGCCCTGGATTTCATAGCCAGCAAAGGCGTCAAACTGGTGTCCA
TCGGAGCCGAAGAAATCGTGGATGGGAATGTGAAGATGACCCTGGGCATGATCTGGACCATCATCCTGCG
CTTTGCCATCCAGGACATCTCCGTGGAAGAGACTTCAGCCAAGGAAGGGCTGCTCCTGTGGTGTCAGAGA
AAGACAGCCCCTTACAAAAATGTCAACATCCAGAACTTCCACATAAGCTGGAAGGATGGCCTCGGCTTCT
GTGCTTTGATCCACCGACACCGGCCCGAGCTGATTGACTACGGGAAGCTGCGGAAGGATGATCCACTCAC
AAATCTGAATACGGCTTTTGACGTGGCAGAGAAGTACCTGGACAT
