>Addgene plasmid #61100 | PEG-Actinin-M-sstFRET | addgene partial sequence | sequence record 108119 | mCerulean-R 5'-gaagcactgcacgccccaggt-3'
CAGCTTGCCGGTGGTGCAGATGAACTTCAGGGTCAGCTTGCCGTAGGTGGCATCGCCCTCGCCCTCGCCG
GACACGCTGAACTTGTGGCCGTTTACGTCGCCGTCCAGCTCGACCAGGATGGGCACCACCCCGGTGAACA
GCTCCTCGCCCTTGCTCACCATGGAATTCACGCCTCCCTTTGCCTTGCGCTGATCTGCACGTTTCCCCAG
GCTGCTCCAGGCCTGGTTTAACTCTGTGCACTTTTCCTGCAGGTCTTCTGCTGACTCGGGATGGGACTGG
ATCAGGCGCTCTGCTGTTTCACCAAGGGAGTTTACCTTGTCACCGAGAGCCGCAAGGTCCCTCTCGAAGC
CCTCATGCTTGCGTTGCAGGGCCTGGACACTGGCGAGATCATGTCCATAATTGTCTGTGTTTAGAGCTTG
ATTCTTCTCTTCAATCCATTCTTTGGTTTCATCAGCATCTCTGTGGAAGCCTCCAGATCTGAGTCCGGAC
TTGTACAGCTCGTCCATGCCGAGAGTGATCCCGGCGGCGGTCACGAACTCCAGCAGGACCATGTGATCGC
GCTTCTCGTTGGGGTCTTTGCTCAGTTTGGACTGGTAGCTCAGGTAGTGGTTGTCGGGCAGCAGCACGGG
GCCGTCGCCGATGGGGGTGTTCTGCTGGTAGTGGTCGGCGAGCTGCACGCCGCCGTCCTCGATGTTGTGG
CGGATCTTGAAGTTGGCCTTGATGCCGTTCTTCTGCTTGTCGGCGGTGATATAGACGTTGTGGCTGTTGT
AGTTGTACTCCAGCTTGTG
