>Addgene plasmid #61100 | PEG-Actinin-M-sstFRET | addgene partial sequence | sequence record 108120 | SV40pA-R 5'-GAAATTTGTGATGCTATTGC-3'
TTGCATTCATTTTATGTTTCAGGTTCAGGGGGAGGTGTGGGAGGTTTTTTAAAGCAAGTAAAACCTCTAC
AAATGTGGTATGGCTGATTATGATCAGTTATCTAGATCCGGTGGATCCCGGGCCCGCGGTACCTTAGAGG
TCACTCTCGCCGTACAGCGCCGTGGAGAAGGACATGTAGTCCAGAGCACCTGGCACGGAGTCGGGGCCGG
TGTAGGGGGCCATCCGCGCGATGCAGTACTCAGCCTGGTCGGGTGGCAGCTCGCGGCGCAGCTCGTCCAT
GGTAATGTAGTTCTTGTCCCCAGCCAGGATCTTGAAGGAAGCCATGACTTGGTCTGCTGTATCTGTGTCG
GCTGTCTCGCGGGACATGAAGTCAATGAAGGCCTGGAATGTCACTACCCCCAGGCGGTTGGGGTCCACAA
TGCTCATGATGCGGGCAAATTCTGCTTCTCCCTGGGGGTCGTTGCCAATATCATAACCCAAGCTGATGAG
GCAGGCTTTGAACTCCTCGGGACCCAGTGTGCCGGAGTGATCCCGGTCAAAGTGGTTGAAGGAGGCCCGG
AACTCATTCATCTGCTCCTGGCTGATGCCCTTGGCATCCCGGGTCAGGATCTGGTTCTCTACCTCATTGA
TGGTCCTGGCGATGGTGGTGAGCAGCTGCTC
